LOCUS       Exported 5137 bp ds-DNA circular SYN 13-MAY-2021
DEFINITION  aA-crystallin promoter fragment in GFP plasmid to assess activity in
            larval embryos.
ACCESSION   .
VERSION     .
KEYWORDS    Danio alpha A-crystallin 1kb promoter/AcGFP
SOURCE      synthetic DNA construct
  ORGANISM  synthetic DNA construct
REFERENCE   1 (bases 1 to 5137)
  AUTHORS   Posner M, Murray KL, McDonald MS, Eighinger H, Andrew B, Drossman A,
            Haley Z, Nussbaum J, David LL, Lampi KJ
  TITLE     The zebrafish as a model system for analyzing mammalian and native
            alpha-crystallin promoter function.
  JOURNAL   PeerJ. 2017 Nov 27;5:e4093. doi: 10.7717/peerj.4093. eCollection
            2017.
  PUBMED    29201567
REFERENCE   2 (bases 1 to 5137)
  AUTHORS   .
  TITLE     Direct Submission
  JOURNAL   Exported May 13, 2021 from SnapGene Server 1.1.58
            http://www.snapgene.com
FEATURES             Location/Qualifiers
     source          1..5137
                     /organism="synthetic DNA construct"
                     /mol_type="other DNA"
     regulatory      1078..1087
                     /regulatory_class="other"
                     /note="vertebrate consensus sequence for strong initiation
                     of translation (Kozak, 1987)"
     CDS             1084..1803
                     /codon_start=1
                     /product="Aequorea coerulescens GFP"
                     /label=AcGFP1
                     /note="mammalian codon-optimized"
                     /translation="MVSKGAELFTGIVPILIELNGDVNGHKFSVSGEGEGDATYGKLTL
                     KFICTTGKLPVPWPTLVTTLSYGVQCFSRYPDHMKQHDFFKSAMPEGYIQERTIFFEDD
                     GNYKSRAEVKFEGDTLVNRIELTGTDFKEDGNILGNKMEYNYNAHNVYIMTDKAKNGIK
                     VNFKIRHNIEDGSVQLADHYQQNTPIGDGPVLLPDNHYLSTQSALSKDPNEKRDHMIYF
                     GFVTAAAITHGMDELYK"
     polyA_signal    1925..2046
                     /label=SV40 poly(A) signal
                     /note="SV40 polyadenylation signal"
     primer_bind     complement(1962..1981)
                     /label=SV40pA-R
                     /note="SV40 polyA, reverse primer"
     primer_bind     2016..2035
                     /label=EBV-rev
                     /note="SV40 polyA terminator, reverse primer"
     rep_origin      complement(2053..2508)
                     /direction=LEFT
                     /label=f1 ori
                     /note="f1 bacteriophage origin of replication; arrow
                     indicates direction of (+) strand synthesis"
     primer_bind     complement(2190..2211)
                     /label=F1ori-F
                     /note="F1 origin, forward primer"
     primer_bind     2402..2421
                     /label=F1ori-R
                     /note="F1 origin, reverse primer"
     promoter        2535..2639
                     /gene="bla"
                     /label=AmpR promoter
     promoter        2641..2998
                     /label=SV40 promoter
                     /note="SV40 enhancer and early promoter"
     primer_bind     complement(2664..2684)
                     /label=pBABE 3'
                     /note="SV40 enhancer, reverse primer for pBABE vectors"
     rep_origin      2849..2984
                     /label=SV40 ori
                     /note="SV40 origin of replication"
     primer_bind     2911..2930
                     /label=SV40pro-F
                     /note="SV40 promoter/origin, forward primer"
     CDS             3033..3827
                     /codon_start=1
                     /gene="aph(3')-II (or nptII)"
                     /product="aminoglycoside phosphotransferase from Tn5"
                     /label=NeoR/KanR
                     /note="confers resistance to neomycin, kanamycin, and G418
                     (Geneticin(R))"
                     /translation="MIEQDGLHAGSPAAWVERLFGYDWAQQTIGCSDAAVFRLSAQGRP
                     VLFVKTDLSGALNELQDEAARLSWLATTGVPCAAVLDVVTEAGRDWLLLGEVPGQDLLS
                     SHLAPAEKVSIMADAMRRLHTLDPATCPFDHQAKHRIERARTRMEAGLVDQDDLDEEHQ
                     GLAPAELFARLKASMPDGEDLVVTHGDACLPNIMVENGRFSGFIDCGRLGVADRYQDIA
                     LATRDIAEELGGEWADRFLVLYGIAAPDSQRIAFYRLLDEFF"
     primer_bind     complement(3087..3106)
                     /label=Neo-R
                     /note="Neomycin resistance gene, reverse primer"
     primer_bind     3697..3716
                     /label=Neo-F
                     /note="Neomycin resistance gene, forward primer"
     primer_bind     complement(4015..4034)
                     /label=TK-pA-R
                     /note="Thymidine kinase polyA, reverse primer"
     polyA_signal    4059..4106
                     /label=HSV TK poly(A) signal
                     /note="herpes simplex virus thymidine kinase
                     polyadenylation signal (Cole and Stacy, 1985)"
     rep_origin      4435..5023
                     /direction=RIGHT
                     /label=ori
                     /note="high-copy-number ColE1/pMB1/pBR322/pUC origin of
                     replication"
     primer_bind     4924..4943
                     /label=pBR322ori-F
                     /note="pBR322 origin, forward primer"
ORIGIN
        1 tagttattac tagcgctacc ggactcagat ctcgagtgga gacccctgat taataaaggg
       61 acttagctga aaataaaata aatgaatgaa tgttttgtga taataaattt gatttgggca
      121 gatctcctac ttagcttaat cacatgcatg gaatatattt atttagtgtg gtaagctaat
      181 taacataatg acttcaaaac agcagttttg aataacagtt cagtaagtat ggcaaaacaa
      241 taaatcttat tactcctgat ttgtccttaa attgtcattt ttaatatggc aataaacgat
      301 cttcagagaa acttgcattg gtaaatagtt tcagcctatg catatgtagt tattcaaact
      361 gtaatgacta tcttacagta ttatatgttt ataatagttt gatccaataa atccagattt
      421 atatgctttt caacataaaa ttgtgaaatg cacagaatgt acatatacaa tacatttcct
      481 acaataatgc tctcttttct attaatagtg tgcattcagt gcaggatgtt atgtatttat
      541 tttctgtagt gcaaactttt tcaaagaatt ttccagtcta agcttttcag tcaagaaaaa
      601 aaaaagcgat tgattatctg tgatatttaa aaaaattagc tcttaaatct ggtgaaccaa
      661 gtggccacaa cacattaaat actgacgttc tacagccatg tagcttcatc tggtctggtt
      721 tgttttggca ggcacttatt ttccggtgat agttggccac aagagtattg tctgagccat
      781 tcagtgctag actgtcattc tcaggtcaga gtccaccccg ctgattctgc tgacaacact
      841 gttcccacca tgagataatg ccattccaga gagatccatt tgtaagcccc tctttctgca
      901 gcacaggtat ataaccaggg gtctgcctcc actaaggccg gcacacatca tttggggatc
      961 tttgtactgt actagcctct attagcctcc tacttgcgtt cagttcacat cttttgttca
     1021 tcaggtgcaa taagttacag taaggagtta ccaggtctga cattggatcc accggtcgcc
     1081 accatggtga gcaagggcgc cgagctgttc accggcatcg tgcccatcct gatcgagctg
     1141 aatggcgatg tgaatggcca caagttcagc gtgagcggcg agggcgaggg cgatgccacc
     1201 tacggcaagc tgaccctgaa gttcatctgc accaccggca agctgcctgt gccctggccc
     1261 accctggtga ccaccctgag ctacggcgtg cagtgcttct cacgctaccc cgatcacatg
     1321 aagcagcacg acttcttcaa gagcgccatg cctgagggct acatccagga gcgcaccatc
     1381 ttcttcgagg atgacggcaa ctacaagtcg cgcgccgagg tgaagttcga gggcgatacc
     1441 ctggtgaatc gcatcgagct gaccggcacc gatttcaagg aggatggcaa catcctgggc
     1501 aataagatgg agtacaacta caacgcccac aatgtgtaca tcatgaccga caaggccaag
     1561 aatggcatca aggtgaactt caagatccgc cacaacatcg aggatggcag cgtgcagctg
     1621 gccgaccact accagcagaa tacccccatc ggcgatggcc ctgtgctgct gcccgataac
     1681 cactacctgt ccacccagag cgccctgtcc aaggacccca acgagaagcg cgatcacatg
     1741 atctacttcg gcttcgtgac cgccgccgcc atcacccacg gcatggatga gctgtacaag
     1801 tgagcggccg cgactctaga tcataatcag ccataccaca tttgtagagg ttttacttgc
     1861 tttaaaaaac ctcccacacc tccccctgaa cctgaaacat aaaatgaatg caattgttgt
     1921 tgttaacttg tttattgcag cttataatgg ttacaaataa agcaatagca tcacaaattt
     1981 cacaaataaa gcattttttt cactgcattc tagttgtggt ttgtccaaac tcatcaatgt
     2041 atcttaaggc gtaaattgta agcgttaata ttttgttaaa attcgcgtta aatttttgtt
     2101 aaatcagctc attttttaac caataggccg aaatcggcaa aatcccttat aaatcaaaag
     2161 aatagaccga gatagggttg agtgttgttc cagtttggaa caagagtcca ctattaaaga
     2221 acgtggactc caacgtcaaa ggnnnnnnnn nnnnnnnnnn nnnnnnnnnn nnnnnnnnnn
     2281 nnnnnnnnnn ntnnnnnnnn nnnnnnnnnn nnnnnnnnnn nnnnnnnnnn nnnnnnnnnn
     2341 nnnnnnnnnn nnnnnnnnnn nnnnnnnnnn nnnnnnnnnn nnngnnnnnn nnnnnnnnnn
     2401 nnnnnnnnnn nnnnnnnnnn nnnnnnnnnn nnnnnnnnnn nnnnnnnnnn nnnnnnnnnn
     2461 nnnnnnnnnn nnnnnnnnnn nnnnnnnnnn nnnnnnnnnn nnnnnnnnca ggtggcactt
     2521 ttcggggaaa tgtgcgcgga acccctattt gtttattttt ctaaatacat tcaaatatgt
     2581 atccgctcat gagacaataa ccctgataaa tgcttcaata atattgaaaa aggaagagtc
     2641 ctgaggcgga aagaaccagc tgtggaatgt gtgtcagtta gggtgtggaa agtccccagg
     2701 ctccccagca ggcagaagta tgcaaagcat gcatctcaat tagtcagcaa ccaggtgtgg
     2761 aaagtcccca ggctccccag caggcagaag tatgcaaagc atgcatctca attagtcagc
     2821 aaccatagtc ccgcccctaa ctccgcccat cccgccccta actccgccca gttccgccca
     2881 ttctccgccc catggctgac taattttttt tatttatgca gaggccgagg ccgcctcggc
     2941 ctctgagcta ttccagaagt agtgaggagg cttttttgga ggcctaggct tttgcaaaga
     3001 tcgatcaaga gacaggatga ggatcgtttc gcatgattga acaagatgga ttgcacgcag
     3061 gttctccggc cgcttgggtg gagaggctat tcggctatga ctgggcacaa cagacaatcg
     3121 gctgctctga tgccgccgtg ttccggctgt cagcgcaggg gcgcccggtt ctttttgtca
     3181 agaccgacct gtccggtgcc ctgaatgaac tgcaagacga ggcagcgcgg ctatcgtggc
     3241 tggccacgac gggcgttcct tgcgcagctg tgctcgacgt tgtcactgaa gcgggaaggg
     3301 actggctgct attgggcgaa gtgccggggc aggatctcct gtcatctcac cttgctcctg
     3361 ccgagaaagt atccatcatg gctgatgcaa tgcggcggct gcatacgctt gatccggcta
     3421 cctgcccatt cgaccaccaa gcgaaacatc gcatcgagcg agcacgtact cggatggaag
     3481 ccggtcttgt cgatcaggat gatctggacg aagagcatca ggggctcgcg ccagccgaac
     3541 tgttcgccag gctcaaggcg agcatgcccg acggcgagga tctcgtcgtg acccatggcg
     3601 atgcctgctt gccgaatatc atggtggaaa atggccgctt ttctggattc atcgactgtg
     3661 gccggctggg tgtggcggac cgctatcagg acatagcgtt ggctacccgt gatattgctg
     3721 aagagcttgg cggcgaatgg gctgaccgct tcctcgtgct ttacggtatc gccgctcccg
     3781 attcgcagcg catcgccttc tatcgccttc ttgacgagtt cttctgagcg ggactctggg
     3841 gttcgaaatg accgaccaag cgacgcccaa cctgccatca cgagatttcg attccaccgc
     3901 cgccttctat gaaaggttgg gcttcggaat cgttttccgg gacgccggct ggatgatcct
     3961 ccagcgcggg gatctcatgc tggagttctt cgcccaccct agggggaggc taactgaaac
     4021 acggaaggag acaataccgg aaggaacccg cgctatgacg gcaataaaaa gacagaataa
     4081 aacgcacggt gttgggtcgt ttgttcataa acgcggggtt cggtcccagg gctggcactc
     4141 tgtcgatacc ccaccgagac cccattgggg ccaatacgcc cgcgtttctt ccttttcccc
     4201 accccacccc ccaagttcgg gtgaaggccc agggctcgca gccaacgtcg gggcggcagg
     4261 ccctgccata gcctcaggtt actcatatat actttagatt gatttaaaac ttcattttta
     4321 atttaaaagg atctaggtga agatcctttt tgataatctc atgaccaaaa tcccttaacg
     4381 tgagttttcg ttccactgag cgtcagaccc cgtagaaaag atcaaaggat cttcttgaga
     4441 tccttttttt ctgcgcgtaa tctgctgctt gcaaacaaaa aaaccaccgc taccagcggt
     4501 ggtttgtttg ccggatcaag agctaccaac tctttttccg aaggtaactg gcttcagcag
     4561 agcgcagata ccaaatactg ttcttctagt gtagccgtag ttaggccacc acttcaagaa
     4621 ctctgtagca ccgcctacat acctcgctct gctaatcctg ttaccagtgg ctgctgccag
     4681 tggcgataag tcgtgtctta ccgggttgga ctcaagacga tagttaccgg ataaggcgca
     4741 gcggtcgggc tgaacggggg gttcgtgcac acagcccagc ttggagcgaa cgacctacac
     4801 cgaactgaga tacctacagc gtgagctatg agaaagcgcc acgcttcccg aagggagaaa
     4861 ggcggacagg tatccggtaa gcggcagggt cggaacagga gagcgcacga gggagcttcc
     4921 agggggaaac gcctggtatc tttatagtcc tgtcgggttt cgccacctct gacttgagcg
     4981 tcgatttttg tgatgctcgt caggggggcg gagcctatgg aaaaacgcca gcaacgcggc
     5041 ctttttacgg ttcctggcct tttgctggcc ttttgctcac atgttctttc ctgcgttatc
     5101 ccctgattct gtggataacc gtattaccgc catgcat
//
